>Addgene plasmid #33032 | pCMX-Gal4-TEAD1-H404A | addgene partial sequence | sequence record 41220 | GAL4N-term
AAGGATGAGTGACTCTGCAGATAAGCCAATTGACAATGATGCAGAAGGGGTCTGGAGCCCCGACATCGAG
CAAAGCTTTCAGGAGGCCCTGGCTATCTATCCACCATGTGGGAGGAGGAAAATCATCTTATCAGACGAAG
GCAAAATGTATGGTAGGAATGAATTGATAGCCAGATACATCAAACTCAGGACAGGCAAGACGAGGACCAG
AAAACAGGTGTCTAGTCACATTCAGGTTCTTGCCAGAAGGAAATCTCGTGATTTTCATTCCAAGCTAAAG
GATCAGACTGCAAAGGATAAGGCCCTGCAGCACATGGCGGCCATGTCCTCAGCCCAGATCGTCTCGGCCA
CTGCCATTCATAACAAGCTGGGGCTGCCTGGGATTCCACGCCCGACCTTCCCAGGGGCGCCGGGGTTCTG
GCCGGGAATGATTCAAACAGGGCAGCCAGGATCCTCACAAGACGTCAAGCCTTTTGTGCAGCAGGCCTAC
CCCATCCAGCCAGCGGTCACAGCCCCCATTCCAGGGTTTGAGCCTGCATCGGCCCCAGCTCCCTCAGTCC
CTGCCTGGCAAGGTCGCTCCATTGGCACAACCAAGCTTCGCCTGGTGGAATTTTCAGCTTTTCTCGAGCA
GCAGCGAGACCCAGACTCGTACAACAAACACCTCTTCGTGCACATTGGGCATGCCAACCATTCTTACAGT
GACCCATTGCTTGAATCAGTGGACATTCGTCAGATTTATGACAAATTTCCTGAAAAGAAAGGTGGCTTAA
AGGAACTGTTTGGAAAGGGCCCTCAAAATGCCTTCTTCCTCGTAAAATTCTGGGCTGATTTAAACTGCAA
TATTCAAGATGATGCTGGGGCTTTTTATGGTGTAACCAGTCAGTACGAGAGTTCTGAAAATATGACA
