>Addgene plasmid #33032 | pCMX-Gal4-TEAD1-H404A | addgene partial sequence | sequence record 42773 | SV40pA-R 5'-GAAATTTGTGATGCTATTGC-3'
CAGTTACACAACAATTGCATTCATTTTATGTTTCAGGTTCAGGGGGAGGTGTGGGAGGTTTTTTAAAGCA
AGTAAAACCTCTACAAATGTGGTATGGCTGATTATGATCTCTAGTCAAGGCACTATACATCAAATATTTT
TCCATAATTTTCTTGTATAGCAGTGCAGCTTTTTCCTTTGTGGTGTAAATAGCAAAGCAAGCAAGAGTTC
TATTACTAAACACAGCATGACTCAAAAAACTTAGCAATTCTGAAGGAAAGTCCTTGGGGTCTTCTACCTT
TCTCTTCTTTTTTGGAGGAGTAGAATGTTGAGAGTCAGCAGTAGCCTCATCATCACTAGATGGCATTTCT
TCTGAGCAAAACAGGTTTTCCTCATTAAAGGCATTCCACCACTGCTCCCATTCATCAGTTCCATAGGTTG
GAATCTAAAATACACAAACAATTAGAATCAGTAGTTTAACACATTATACACTTAAAAATTTTATATTTAC
CTTAGAGCTTTAAATCTCTGTAGGTAGTTTGTCCAATTATGTCACACCACAGAAGTAAGGTTCCTTCACA
AAGATCCTCTAGCTACCTAGCTAGCTGGCCAGGATCCTGATATCTGGTACCGTCGACTCAGTCCTTTACA
AGCCTGTAAATAGCATGTTGTGCTCCGTGTTCACTATTTGAAACTTCAAACACACAGGCCATGCAGAGTA
GAGTTTCTTGTGTATCCCTGTTTGTTACCACCAATAAAATTGTGAAGTTTTCCAAAACACTGTTCATCAT
ATATTTCTCTGGTAAGTGGTTGAGCTTGTGGATGAAGTTGATCATATATTCACACATT
