>Addgene plasmid #33032 | pCMX-Gal4-TEAD1-H404A | addgene partial sequence | sequence record 44881 | hTEAD1-F (5' GATGATGCTGGGGCTTTTTA 3')
TTCCACCAAAGTTTGCTCCTTTGGGAAGCAAGTAGTAGAAAAAGTAGAGACGGAGTATGCAAGGTTTGAG
AATGGCCGATTTGTATACCGAATAAACCGCTCCCCAATGTGTGAATATATGATCAACTTCATCCACAAGC
TCAAACACTTACCAGAGAAATATATGATGAACAGTGTTTTGGAAAACTTCACAATTTTATTGGTGGTAAC
AAACAGGGATACACAAGAAACTCTACTCTGCATGGCCTGTGTGTTTGAAGTTTCAAATAGTGAACACGGA
GCACAACATGCTATTTACAGGCTTGTAAAGGACTGAGTCGACGGTACCAGATATCAGGATCCTGGCCAGC
TAGCTAGGTAGCTAGAGGATCTTTGTGAAGGAACCTTACTTCTGTGGTGTGACATAATTGGACAAACTAC
CTACAGAGATTTAAAGCTCTAAGGTAAATATAAAATTTTTAAGTGTATAATGTGTTAAACTACTGATTCT
AATTGTTTGTGTATTTTAGATTCCAACCTATGGAACTGATGAATGGGAGCAGTGGTGGAATGCCTTTAAT
GAGGAAAACCTGTTTTGCTCAGAAGAAATGCCATCTAGTGATGATGAGGCTACTGCTGACTCTCAACATT
CTACTCCTCCAAAAAAGAAGAGAAAGGTAGAAGACCCCAAGGACTTTCCTTCAGAATTGCTAAGTTTTTT
GAGTCATGCTGTGTTTAGTAATAGAACTCTTGCTTGCTTTGCTATTTACACCACAAAGGAAAAAGCTGCA
CTGCTATACNAGAAAATTATGGAAAAATATTTGATGTATA
