[The description below was written by a language model from this plasmid's Addgene catalogue record.]
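Description:
pCMX-Gal4-TEAD1-H404A is a mammalian expression plasmid built on the pCMX backbone (about 4.5 kb without the insert). It is propagated in E. coli under ampicillin selection. The record lists the copy number as unknown, names no origin of replication, and lists no mammalian selection marker. No feature table is provided and the promoter is not explicitly stated. The pCMX name suggests a CMV-type promoter driving expression in transfected mammalian cells, but this is inferred from the backbone rather than recorded.

The insert is human TEAD1 (also known as TEF-1 or TCF-13), a TEA-domain transcription factor, carrying a histidine-to-alanine substitution at position 404 (H404A). It is fused at its N terminus to Gal4. In constructs of this kind, that is normally the yeast Gal4 DNA-binding domain, though the record does not define which portion of Gal4 or of TEAD1 is present. Such a fusion tethers TEAD1 to Gal4 upstream activating sequences. Transcriptional output can then be read from a co-transfected Gal4-responsive reporter, independently of TEAD1's own DNA recognition and of endogenous TEAD target sites.

The associated publication concerns the structure of the YAP–TEAD complex. The H404A variant is therefore most plausibly a structure-guided point mutant for testing how this residue contributes to coactivator binding and YAP-dependent activation, typically by comparison with a wild-type Gal4-TEAD1 construct. The record itself does not describe the mutation's functional effect.
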