Addgene plasmid #33032: pCMX-Gal4-TEAD1-H404A
Depositing lab: Kunliang Guan. Depositing organization: University of California, San Diego (UCSD). Publication: Structural insights into the YAP and TEAD complex. Li Z, Zhao B, Wang P, Chen F, Dong Z, Yang H, Guan KL, Xu Y. Genes Dev. 2010 Feb 1;24(3):235-40. 10.1101/gad.1865810 PubMed 20123905.
Backbone
  Vector backbone: pCMX
  Backbone size w/o insert (bp): 4500
  Vector type: Mammalian Expression
Growth in bacteria
  Bacterial resistance: Ampicillin, 100 μg/mL
  Growth temperature: 37°C
  Growth strain: DH5alpha
  Copy number: Unknown
Gene/Insert
  Gene/Insert name: TEAD1
  Species: H. sapiens (human)
  Mutation: H404A
  Entrez Gene: TEAD1 (a.k.a. AA, NTEF-1, REF1, TCF-13, TCF13, TEAD-1, TEF-1)
  Tag / fusion protein: Gal4 (N terminal on insert)
Terms and licenses: Academic/Nonprofit Terms; Industry Terms: Not Available to Industry
How to cite: pCMX-Gal4-TEAD1-H404A was a gift from Kunliang Guan (Addgene plasmid # 33032 ; http://n2t.net/addgene:33032 ; RRID:Addgene_33032)
